Addgene plasmid #114805: AT5G43020 K6_pECIA14
Purpose: Prey vector AT5G43020 K6_pECIA14 should be used with bait vector AT5G43020 K6_pECIA2.
Depositing lab: Youssef Belkhadir. Depositing organization: Gregor Mendel Institute of Molecular Plant Biology. Publication: An extracellular network of Arabidopsis leucine-rich repeat receptor kinases. Smakowska-Luzan E, Mott GA, Parys K, Stegmann M, Howton TC, Layeghifard M, Neuhold J, Lehner A, Kong J, Grunwald K, Weinberger N, Satbhai SB, Mayer D, Busch W, Madalinski M, Stolt-Bergner P, Provart NJ, Mukhtar MS, Zipfel C, Desveaux D, Guttman DS, Belkhadir Y. Nature. 2018 Jan 18;553(7688):342-346. doi: 10.1038/nature25184. Epub 2018 Jan 10. PubMed 29320478.
Backbone
  Vector backbone: pECIA14
  Backbone manufacturer: Chris Garcia (Addgene plasmid # 47051)
  Vector type: Insect Expression
Growth in bacteria
  Bacterial resistance: Ampicillin, 100 μg/mL
  Growth temperature: 37°C
  Growth strain: DH5alpha
  Copy number: High Copy
Gene/Insert
  Gene/Insert name: AT5G43020
  Species: A. thaliana (mustard weed)
  Entrez Gene: AT5G43020 (a.k.a. AT5G43020, MMG4.2, MMG4_2)
  Promoter: Metallothionein (Copper-Inducible)
  Cloning method: Ligation Independent Cloning
Terms and licenses: Academic/Nonprofit Terms; Industry Terms: Not Available to Industry
Depositor comments: Plasmid for secreted expression in Drosophila cell culture by induction via CuSO4. Insert is an extracellular domain of indicated LRR-RK, C-terminally tagged with Pentameric rat COMP helix, Alkaline Phosphatase (human, placental), Flag, and hexahistidine tags. Insert Protein Sequence: SNHTKRVFHSHRDVSALLRFKSKADLWNKINTSSHFCQWWGVTCYGNRVVRLVIEDLYLGGRLIPDSVNKLDQLRVLSLKNTSLTGPLPDFSGLVNLKSLFLDHNSFSGSFPLSVLAFHRLRTLDFSFNNLTGPIPSGLVLSDRLIYLRLDSNRFNGPVPPLNQSTLHTFNVSVNNLTGAVPVTTVLLRFGISSFLKNPNLCGEIVHKECNPRAKFFTPVTAAPSPKMVLGQIAQIGGARLSRPSQNK
How to cite: AT5G43020 K6_pECIA14 was a gift from Youssef Belkhadir (Addgene plasmid # 114805 ; http://n2t.net/addgene:114805 ; RRID:Addgene_114805)
