[The description below was written by a language model from this plasmid's Addgene catalogue record and pLannotate feature annotations shown in this document.]
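Description:
AT5G43020 K6_pECIA14 is an insect-cell expression plasmid built on the pECIA14 backbone and designed to produce a secreted "prey" protein in Drosophila cell culture. It is maintained in E. coli through a high-copy ColE1/pUC-type origin and selected with ampicillin via the β-lactamase gene. The remaining bacterial elements in the feature table (lac promoter/operator, and lacZα, lacI, rop and bom fragments) are backbone remnants with no evident role in the expression cassette.

The payload is driven by the Drosophila metallothionein promoter, which is induced by adding copper sulfate. A Drosophila BiP signal sequence follows and directs the product into the secretory pathway. Downstream of this lies the insert, the extracellular domain of the Arabidopsis thaliana leucine-rich repeat receptor kinase encoded by AT5G43020, introduced by ligation-independent cloning. This region falls in the unannotated interval between the signal peptide and the tags. The ectodomain is fused at its C terminus to the pentamerising coiled-coil helix of rat COMP, human placental alkaline phosphatase, a FLAG epitope and, according to the depositor, a hexahistidine tag that the feature table does not annotate separately. An SV40 polyadenylation signal lies after the cassette, annotated on the reverse strand.

Pentamerisation through COMP raises the avidity of the prey, which helps in detecting weak, transient ectodomain interactions, while alkaline phosphatase provides an enzymatic readout of binding. The construct is meant to be paired with the corresponding bait vector, AT5G43020 K6_pECIA2. It belongs to a collection used to map extracellular interactions among Arabidopsis LRR receptor kinases.
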