Features (pLannotate 1.2.2; 18 found; start..end, strand, type, name):
     23..449     +  promoter       MT promoter: Drosophila metallothionein promoter
    467..520     +  sig_peptide    BiP signal sequence: Drosophila BiP signal sequence
   1301..1480    +  CDS            Comp (fragment): COMP_RAT - Experimental evidence at protein level: Swiss-Prot protein existence level 1. May play a role in the structural integrity of cartilage via its interaction with other extracellular matrix proteins such as the collagens and fibronectin. Can mediate the interaction of chondrocytes with the cartilage extracellular matrix through interaction with cell surface integrin receptors. Could play a role in the pathogenesis of osteoarthritis. Potent suppressor of apoptosis in both primary chondrocytes and transformed cells. Suppresses apoptosis by blocking the activation of caspase-3 and by indu
   1468..2920    +  CDS            SEAP (fragment): secreted alkaline phosphatase from human placenta The natural enzyme has a C-terminal transmembrane sequence that is replaced by a GPI anchor.
   2957..2986    +  CDS            2xFLAG (fragment): two tandem FLAG® epitope tags
   3092..3226    -  polyA_signal   SV40 poly(A) signal: SV40 polyadenylation signal
   3249..3333    -  CDS            large T antigen (fragment): large T antigen from SV40 (simian virus 40)
   3333..3357    +  misc_feature   MCS (fragment): pUC18/19 multiple cloning site
   3394..3410    -  protein_bind   lac operator: The lac repressor binds to the lac operator to inhibit transcription in E. coli. This inhibition can be relieved by adding lactose or isopropyl-β-D-thiogalactopyranoside (IPTG). lac repressor encoded by lacI
   3418..3448    -  promoter       lac promoter: promoter for the E. coli lac operon
   3463..3484    -  protein_bind   CAP binding site: CAP binding activates transcription in the presence of cAMP. E. coli catabolite activator protein
   3497..3589    -  CDS            lacI (fragment): lac repressor; lacI; The lac repressor binds to the lac operator to inhibit transcription in E. coli. This inhibition can be relieved by adding lactose or isopropyl-β-D-thiogalactopyranoside (IPTG).
   3772..4360    -  rep_origin     ori: high-copy-number ColE1/pMB1/pBR322/pUC origin of replication
   4531..5391    -  CDS            AmpR: β-lactamase; bla; confers resistance to ampicillin, carbenicillin, and related antibiotics
   5392..5496    -  promoter       AmpR promoter: bla
   5591..5626    +  CDS            rop (fragment): Rop protein, which maintains plasmids at low copy number; rop
   5728..5827    +  misc_feature   bom (fragment): basis of mobility region from pBR322
   5833..21      -  CDS            lacZα (fragment) (across the origin): LacZα fragment of β-galactosidase; lacZ fragment
>Addgene plasmid #114805 | AT5G43020 K6_pECIA14 | addgene full sequence | sequence record 270303 | Addgene NGS Result
GTAAAACGACGGCCAGTGAATTAATTCGTTGCAGGACAGGATGTGGTGCCCGATGTGACTAGCTCTTTGC
TGCAGGCCGTCCTATCCTCTGGTTCCGATAAGAGACCCAGAACTCCGGCCCCCCACCGCCCACCGCCACC
CCCATACATATGTGGTACGCAAGTAAGAGTGCCTGCGCATGCCCCATGTGCCCCACCAAGAGCTTTGCAT
CCCATACAAGTCCCCAAAGTGGAGAACCGAACCAATTCTTCGCGGGCAGAACAAAAGCTTCTGCACACGT
CTCCACTCGAATTTGGAGCCGGCCGGCGTGTGCAAAAGAGGTGAATCGAACGAAAGACCCGTGTGTAAAG
CCGCGTTTCCAAAATGTATAAAACCGAGAGCATCTGGCCAATGTGCATCAGTTGTGGTCAGCAGCAAAAT
CAAGTGAATCATCTCAGTGCAACTAAAGGGGGGATCCGATCTCAATATGAAGTTATGCATATTACTGGCC
GTCGTGGCCTTTGTTGGCCTCTCGCTCGGGTCCAACCACACAAAGCGCGTGTTTCATTCTCACCGTGACG
TTTCTGCTTTGTTACGTTTTAAATCCAAAGCTGATTTATGGAACAAGATAAACACGAGCTCTCATTTTTG
TCAATGGTGGGGTGTTACGTGTTATGGAAACAGAGTTGTTCGTTTGGTTATTGAAGATCTTTATCTTGGA
GGGCGACTCATTCCTGACTCAGTTAATAAACTCGACCAGCTTCGAGTTCTGAGTCTCAAGAACACTTCCT
TAACCGGACCGTTACCAGATTTCTCCGGTTTGGTTAATCTCAAATCATTATTCCTCGATCACAACTCTTT
TTCCGGTTCGTTTCCTCTCTCGGTTCTCGCTTTTCACCGGTTAAGAACTCTCGATTTCTCCTTCAATAAC
CTCACCGGTCCAATCCCATCCGGTTTAGTTCTCTCCGACCGGTTGATTTATCTCCGACTTGATTCGAATC
GGTTCAACGGTCCCGTCCCGCCTTTAAACCAATCCACGCTTCATACATTCAATGTTTCGGTTAACAACTT
AACCGGTGCTGTACCGGTGACAACCGTTCTGTTACGATTCGGTATTTCTTCATTTCTCAAAAACCCTAAT
CTCTGCGGTGAGATTGTTCACAAAGAATGCAATCCGAGAGCCAAATTCTTCACTCCGGTAACGGCGGCGC
CGTCACCGAAGATGGTTCTCGGTCAAATAGCGCAAATAGGCGGCGCAAGATTATCCCGGCCAAGTCAAAA
CAAACTGGAGGTGCTGTTCCAGGGACCAAGCGGCAATCCCGGCGGCGATCTGGCCCCCCAGATGCTGCGC
GAGCTGCAGGAGACCAATGCCGCCCTGCAGGACGTGCGCGAGCTGCTGCGCCACCGCGTGAAGGAGATCA
CCTTCCTGAAGAACACCGTGATGGAGTGCGACGCCTGCGGCATGCAGCCCTCTAGAGGCTCCGGCTCCAT
CATCCCAGTTGAGGAGGAGAACCCGGACTTCTGGAACCGCGAGGCAGCCGAGGCCCTGGGTGCCGCCAAG
AAGCTGCAGCCTGCACAGACAGCCGCCAAGAACCTCATCATCTTCCTGGGCGATGGGATGGGGGTGTCTA
CGGTGACAGCTGCCAGGATCCTAAAAGGGCAGAAGAAGGACAAACTGGGGCCTGAGATACCCCTGGCCAT
GGACCGCTTCCCATATGTGGCTCTGTCCAAGACATACAATGTAGACAAACATGTGCCAGACAGTGGAGCC
ACAGCCACGGCCTACCTGTGCGGGGTCAAGGGCAACTTCCAGACCATTGGCTTGAGTGCAGCCGCCCGCT
TTAACCAGTGCAACACGACACGCGGCAACGAGGTCATCTCCGTGATGAATCGGGCCAAGAAAGCAGGGAA
GTCAGTGGGAGTGGTAACCACCACACGAGTGCAGCACGCCTCGCCAGCCGGCACCTACGCCCACACGGTG
AACCGCAACTGGTACTCGGACGCCGACGTGCCTGCCTCGGCCCGCCAGGAGGGGTGCCAGGACATCGCTA
CGCAGCTCATCTCCAACATGGACATTGACGTGATCCTAGGTGGAGGCCGAAAGTACATGTTTCGCATGGG
AACCCCAGACCCTGAGTACCCAGATGACTACAGCCAAGGTGGGACCAGGCTGGACGGGAAGAATCTGGTG
CAGGAATGGCTGGCGAAGCGCCAGGGTGCCCGGTATGTGTGGAACCGCACTGAGCTCATGCAGGCTTCCC
TGGACCCGTCTGTGACCCATCTCATGGGTCTCTTTGAGCCTGGAGACATGAAATACGAGATCCACCGAGA
CTCCACACTGGACCCCTCCCTGATGGAGATGACAGAGGCTGCCCTGCGCCTGCTGAGCAGGAACCCCCGC
GGCTTCTTCCTCTTCGTGGAGGGTGGTCGCATCGACCATGGTCATCATGAAAGCAGGGCTTACCGGGCAC
TGACTGAGACGATCATGTTCGACGACGCCATTGAGAGGGCGGGCCAGCTCACCAGCGAGGAGGACACGCT
GAGCCTCGTCACTGCCGACCACTCCCACGTCTTCTCCTTCGGAGGCTACCCCCTGCGAGGGAGCTCCATC
TTCGGGCTGGCCCCTGGCAAGGCCCGGGACAGGAAGGCCTACACGGTCCTCCTATACGGAAACGGTCCAG
GCTATGTGCTCAAGGACGGCGCCCGGCCGGATGTTACCGAGAGCGAGAGCGGGAGCCCCGAGTATCGGCA
GCAGTCAGCAGTGCCCCTGGACGAAGAGACCCACGCAGGCGAGGACGTGGCGGTGTTCGCGCGCGGCCCG
CAGGCGCACCTGGTTCACGGCGTGCAGGAGCAGACCTTCATAGCGCACGTCATGGCCTTCGCCGCCTGCC
TGGAGCCCTACACCGCCTGCGACCTGGCGCCCCCCGCCGGCACCACCGACGCCGCGCACCCGGGTTCTAG
AGGAAGCACCTCCGGCGATAACGATTACAAGGATGATGATGATAAGGCCAGCGGCACCGGTCATCATCAC
CATCACCATTGAGTTTAAACCCGCTGATCAGCCTCGACTGTGCCTTCTAAGGCCTGAGCTCGCTGATCAG
CCTCGATCGAGGATCCAGACATGATAAGATACATTGATGAGTTTGGACAAACCACAACTAGAATGCAGTG
AAAAAAATGCTTTATTTGTGAAATTTGTGATGCTATTGCTTTATTTGTAACCATTATAAGCTGCAATAAA
CAAGTTAACAACAACAATTGCATTCATTTTATGTTTCAGGTTCAGGGGGAGGTGTGGGAGGTTTTTTAAA
GCAAGTAAAACCTCTACAAATGTGGTATGGCTGATTATGATCAGTCGACCTGCAGGCATGCAAGCTTGGC
GTAATCATGGTCATAGCTGTTTCCTGTGTGAAATTGTTATCCGCTCACAATTCCACACAACATACGAGCC
GGAAGCATAAAGTGTAAAGCCTGGGGTGCCTAATGAGTGAGCTAACTCACATTAATTGCGTTGCGCTCAC
TGCCCGCTTTCCAGTCGGGAAACCTGTCGTGCCAGCTGCATTAATGAATCGGCCAACGCGCGGGGAGAGG
CGGTTTGCGTATTGGGCGCTCTTCCGCTTCCTCGCTCACTGACTCGCTGCGCTCGGTCGTTCGGCTGCGG
CGAGCGGTATCAGCTCACTCAAAGGCGGTAATACGGTTATCCACAGAATCAGGGGATAACGCAGGAAAGA
ACATGTGAGCAAAAGGCCAGCAAAAGGCCAGGAACCGTAAAAAGGCCGCGTTGCTGGCGTTTTTCCATAG
GCTCCGCCCCCCTGACGAGCATCACAAAAATCGACGCTCAAGTCAGAGGTGGCGAAACCCGACAGGACTA
TAAAGATACCAGGCGTTTCCCCCTGGAAGCTCCCTCGTGCGCTCTCCTGTTCCGACCCTGCCGCTTACCG
GATACCTGTCCGCCTTTCTCCCTTCGGGAAGCGTGGCGCTTTCTCATAGCTCACGCTGTAGGTATCTCAG
TTCGGTGTAGGTCGTTCGCTCCAAGCTGGGCTGTGTGCACGAACCCCCCGTTCAGCCCGACCGCTGCGCC
TTATCCGGTAACTATCGTCTTGAGTCCAACCCGGTAAGACACGACTTATCGCCACTGGCAGCAGCCACTG
GTAACAGGATTAGCAGAGCGAGGTATGTAGGCGGTGCTACAGAGTTCTTGAAGTGGTGGCCTAACTACGG
CTACACTAGAAGAACAGTATTTGGTATCTGCGCTCTGCTGAAGCCAGTTACCTTCGGAAAAAGAGTTGGT
AGCTCTTGATCCGGCAAACAAACCACCGCTGGTAGCGGTGGTTTTTTTGTTTGCAAGCAGCAGATTACGC
GCAGAAAAAAAGGATCTCAAGAAGATCCTTTGATCTTTTCTACGGGGTCTGACGCTCAGTGGAACGAAAA
CTCACGTTAAGGGATTTTGGTCATGAGATTATCAAAAAGGATCTTCACCTAGATCCTTTTAAATTAAAAA
TGAAGTTTTAAATCAATCTAAAGTATATATGAGTAAACTTGGTCTGACAGTTACCAATGCTTAATCAGTG
AGGCACCTATCTCAGCGATCTGTCTATTTCGTTCATCCATAGTTGCCTGACTCCCCGTCGTGTAGATAAC
TACGATACGGGAGGGCTTACCATCTGGCCCCAGTGCTGCAATGATACCGCGAGACCCACGCTCACCGGCT
CCAGATTTATCAGCAATAAACCAGCCAGCCGGAAGGGCCGAGCGCAGAAGTGGTCCTGCAACTTTATCCG
CCTCCATCCAGTCTATTAATTGTTGCCGGGAAGCTAGAGTAAGTAGTTCGCCAGTTAATAGTTTGCGCAA
CGTTGTTGCCATTGCTACAGGCATCGTGGTGTCACGCTCGTCGTTTGGTATGGCTTCATTCAGCTCCGGT
TCCCAACGATCAAGGCGAGTTACATGATCCCCCATGTTGTGCAAAAAAGCGGTTAGCTCCTTCGGTCCTC
CGATCGTTGTCAGAAGTAAGTTGGCCGCAGTGTTATCACTCATGGTTATGGCAGCACTGCATAATTCTCT
TACTGTCATGCCATCCGTAAGATGCTTTTCTGTGACTGGTGAGTACTCAACCAAGTCATTCTGAGAATAG
TGTATGCGGCGACCGAGTTGCTCTTGCCCGGCGTCAATACGGGATAATACCGCGCCACATAGCAGAACTT
TAAAAGTGCTCATCATTGGAAAACGTTCTTCGGGGCGAAAACTCTCAAGGATCTTACCGCTGTTGAGATC
CAGTTCGATGTAACCCACTCGTGCACCCAACTGATCTTCAGCATCTTTTACTTTCACCAGCGTTTCTGGG
TGAGCAAAAACAGGAAGGCAAAATGCCGCAAAAAAGGGAATAAGGGCGACACGGAAATGTTGAATACTCA
TACTCTTCCTTTTTCAATATTATTGAAGCATTTATCAGGGTTATTGTCTCATGAGCGGATACATATTTGA
ATGTATTTAGAAAAATAAACAAATAGGGGTTCCGCGCACATTTCCCCGAAAAGTGCCACCTGACGTCTAA
GAAACCATTATTATCATGACATTAACCTATAAAAATAGGCGTATCACGAGGCCCTTTCGTCTCGCGCGTT
TCGGTGATGACGGTGAAAACCTCTGACACATGCAGCTCCCGGAGACGGTCACAGCTTGTCTGTAAGCGGA
TGCCGGGAGCAGACAAGCCCGTCAGGGCGCGTCAGCGGGTGTTGGCGGGTGTCGGGGCTGGCTTAACTAT
GCGGCATCAGAGCAGATTGTACTGAGAGTGCACCATATGCGGTGTGAAATACCGCACAGATGCGTAAGGA
GAAAATACCGCATCAGGCGCCATTCGCCATTCAGGCTGCGCAACTGTTGGGAAGGGCGATCGGTGCGGGC
CTCTTCGCTATTACGCCAGCTGGCGAAAGGGGGATGTGCTGCAAGGCGATTAAGTTGGGTAACGCCAGGG
TTTTCCCAGTCACGACGTT
